Addgene plasmid #114865: AT5G01950 X064_pECIA14
Purpose: Prey vector AT5G01950 X064_pECIA14 should be used with bait vector AT5G01950 X064_pECIA2.
Depositing lab: Youssef Belkhadir. Depositing organization: Gregor Mendel Institute of Molecular Plant Biology. Publication: An extracellular network of Arabidopsis leucine-rich repeat receptor kinases. Smakowska-Luzan E, Mott GA, Parys K, Stegmann M, Howton TC, Layeghifard M, Neuhold J, Lehner A, Kong J, Grunwald K, Weinberger N, Satbhai SB, Mayer D, Busch W, Madalinski M, Stolt-Bergner P, Provart NJ, Mukhtar MS, Zipfel C, Desveaux D, Guttman DS, Belkhadir Y. Nature. 2018 Jan 18;553(7688):342-346. doi: 10.1038/nature25184. Epub 2018 Jan 10. PubMed 29320478.
Backbone
  Vector backbone: pECIA14
  Backbone manufacturer: Chris Garcia (Addgene plasmid # 47051)
  Vector type: Insect Expression
Growth in bacteria
  Bacterial resistance: Ampicillin, 100 μg/mL
  Growth temperature: 37°C
  Growth strain: DH5alpha
  Copy number: High Copy
Gene/Insert
  Gene/Insert name: AT5G01950
  Species: A. thaliana (mustard weed)
  Entrez Gene: AT5G01950 (a.k.a. AT5G01950, T20L15.220, T20L15_220)
  Promoter: Metallothionein (Copper-Inducible)
  Cloning method: Ligation Independent Cloning
Terms and licenses: Academic/Nonprofit Terms; Industry Terms: Not Available to Industry
Depositor comments: Plasmid for secreted expression in Drosophila cell culture by induction via CuSO4. Insert is an extracellular domain of indicated LRR-RK, C-terminally tagged with Pentameric rat COMP helix, Alkaline Phosphatase (human, placental), Flag, and hexahistidine tags. Insert Protein Sequence: THPSEVTALRSVKRSLLDPKDYLRNWNRGDPCRSNWTGVICFNEIGTDDYLHVRELLLMNMNLSGTLSPELQKLAHLEILDFMWNNISGSIPNEIGQISSLVLLLLNGNKLSGTLPSELGYLSNLNRFQIDENNITGPIPKSFSNLKKVKHLHFNNNSLTGQIPVELSNLTNIFHVLLDNNKLSGNLPPQLSALPNLQILQLDNNNFSGSDIPASYGNFSNILKLSLRNCSLKGALPDFSKIRHLKYLDLSWNELTGPIPSSNFSKDVTTINLSNNILNGSIPQSFSDLPLLQMLLLKNNMLSGSVPDSLWKNISFPKKARLLLDLRNNSLSRVQGDLTPPQNVTLRLDGNLICTNGSISNANLFCESKGKEWISLPNNSTNSALDCPPLACPTPDFYEYSPASPLRCFCAAPLRIGYRLKSPSFSYFPPYIDQFGEYVTDFLQMEPYQLWIDSYQWEKGPRLRMYLKLFPKVNETYTRTFNESEVLRIRGIFASWRFPGSDLFGPYELLNFTLQGPYSYVNFNS
How to cite: AT5G01950 X064_pECIA14 was a gift from Youssef Belkhadir (Addgene plasmid # 114865 ; http://n2t.net/addgene:114865 ; RRID:Addgene_114865)
