[The description below was written by a language model from this plasmid's Addgene catalogue record and pLannotate feature annotations shown in this document.]
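Description:
AT5G01950 X064_pECIA14 is an insect-cell expression plasmid built on the pECIA14 backbone. It produces a secreted, tagged form of the extracellular domain of the Arabidopsis thaliana leucine-rich repeat receptor kinase encoded by AT5G01950. It is propagated in E. coli as a high-copy plasmid through a ColE1/pUC-type origin and selected with ampicillin via the β-lactamase gene. The remaining bacterial annotations (lac promoter/operator, and fragments of lacZα, lacI, rop and bom) are remnants of the cloning backbone with no stated function here.

The expression cassette is driven by the Drosophila metallothionein promoter, which is induced by copper sulfate in Drosophila cell culture. A Drosophila BiP signal sequence directs the product into the secretory pathway. It is followed in frame by the receptor ectodomain, which was inserted by ligation-independent cloning. Downstream of the ectodomain are the pentamerizing coiled-coil helix of rat COMP, human placental alkaline phosphatase, a FLAG epitope and, according to the depositor, a hexahistidine tag, which the feature table does not annotate separately. An SV40 polyadenylation signal lies downstream of the fusion, though it is annotated on the opposite strand.

The COMP helix assembles the secreted protein into pentamers, raising avidity so that weak extracellular interactions can be detected. The alkaline phosphatase provides an enzymatic readout of binding. The record designates this plasmid as the "prey" vector, to be paired with the matching pECIA2 "bait" vector. The associated work used such pairs to map an extracellular interaction network among Arabidopsis LRR receptor kinases.
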