Features (pLannotate 1.2.2; 19 found; start..end, strand, type, name):
     23..449     +  promoter       MT promoter: Drosophila metallothionein promoter
    467..520     +  sig_peptide    BiP signal sequence: Drosophila BiP signal sequence
    521..2062    +  CDS            Y1684_ARATH (fragment): Experimental evidence at protein level: Swiss-Prot protein existence level 1. From Arabidopsis thaliana (Mouse-ear cress).
   2132..2311    +  CDS            Comp (fragment): COMP_RAT - Experimental evidence at protein level: Swiss-Prot protein existence level 1. May play a role in the structural integrity of cartilage via its interaction with other extracellular matrix proteins such as the collagens and fibronectin. Can mediate the interaction of chondrocytes with the cartilage extracellular matrix through interaction with cell surface integrin receptors. Could play a role in the pathogenesis of osteoarthritis. Potent suppressor of apoptosis in both primary chondrocytes and transformed cells. Suppresses apoptosis by blocking the activation of caspase-3 and by indu
   2299..3751    +  CDS            SEAP (fragment): secreted alkaline phosphatase from human placenta The natural enzyme has a C-terminal transmembrane sequence that is replaced by a GPI anchor.
   3788..3817    +  CDS            2xFLAG (fragment): two tandem FLAG® epitope tags
   3923..4057    -  polyA_signal   SV40 poly(A) signal: SV40 polyadenylation signal
   4080..4164    -  CDS            large T antigen (fragment): large T antigen from SV40 (simian virus 40)
   4164..4188    +  misc_feature   MCS (fragment): pUC18/19 multiple cloning site
   4225..4241    -  protein_bind   lac operator: The lac repressor binds to the lac operator to inhibit transcription in E. coli. This inhibition can be relieved by adding lactose or isopropyl-β-D-thiogalactopyranoside (IPTG). lac repressor encoded by lacI
   4249..4279    -  promoter       lac promoter: promoter for the E. coli lac operon
   4294..4315    -  protein_bind   CAP binding site: CAP binding activates transcription in the presence of cAMP. E. coli catabolite activator protein
   4328..4420    -  CDS            lacI (fragment): lac repressor; lacI; The lac repressor binds to the lac operator to inhibit transcription in E. coli. This inhibition can be relieved by adding lactose or isopropyl-β-D-thiogalactopyranoside (IPTG).
   4603..5191    -  rep_origin     ori: high-copy-number ColE1/pMB1/pBR322/pUC origin of replication
   5362..6222    -  CDS            AmpR: β-lactamase; bla; confers resistance to ampicillin, carbenicillin, and related antibiotics
   6223..6327    -  promoter       AmpR promoter: bla
   6422..6457    +  CDS            rop (fragment): Rop protein, which maintains plasmids at low copy number; rop
   6559..6658    +  misc_feature   bom (fragment): basis of mobility region from pBR322
   6664..21      -  CDS            lacZα (fragment) (across the origin): LacZα fragment of β-galactosidase; lacZ fragment
>Addgene plasmid #114865 | AT5G01950 X064_pECIA14 | addgene full sequence | sequence record 274557 | Addgene NGS Result
GTAAAACGACGGCCAGTGAATTAATTCGTTGCAGGACAGGATGTGGTGCCCGATGTGACTAGCTCTTTGC
TGCAGGCCGTCCTATCCTCTGGTTCCGATAAGAGACCCAGAACTCCGGCCCCCCACCGCCCACCGCCACC
CCCATACATATGTGGTACGCAAGTAAGAGTGCCTGCGCATGCCCCATGTGCCCCACCAAGAGCTTTGCAT
CCCATACAAGTCCCCAAAGTGGAGAACCGAACCAATTCTTCGCGGGCAGAACAAAAGCTTCTGCACACGT
CTCCACTCGAATTTGGAGCCGGCCGGCGTGTGCAAAAGAGGTGAATCGAACGAAAGACCCGTGTGTAAAG
CCGCGTTTCCAAAATGTATAAAACCGAGAGCATCTGGCCAATGTGCATCAGTTGTGGTCAGCAGCAAAAT
CAAGTGAATCATCTCAGTGCAACTAAAGGGGGGATCCGATCTCAATATGAAGTTATGCATATTACTGGCC
GTCGTGGCCTTTGTTGGCCTCTCGCTCGGGACCCACCCTTCAGAAGTCACTGCTTTACGATCTGTTAAAA
GAAGTCTACTTGACCCTAAAGATTATTTGAGAAACTGGAATAGAGGCGACCCTTGCAGATCAAATTGGAC
TGGAGTTATCTGCTTTAATGAGATTGGTACTGACGACTACCTGCATGTCCGAGAACTCCTGCTGATGAAT
ATGAATCTCTCCGGGACTTTGTCACCAGAGCTCCAAAAATTAGCTCATCTCGAAATATTAGATTTCATGT
GGAATAATATAAGTGGTTCAATTCCAAACGAGATAGGACAGATATCATCCCTGGTACTCTTGCTGCTGAA
TGGAAACAAACTTTCAGGGACTTTACCAAGCGAACTCGGGTATCTTTCGAACTTGAACAGGTTCCAGATA
GATGAGAATAACATCACAGGACCAATACCAAAGTCCTTTTCCAACTTGAAAAAAGTGAAACATCTTCACT
TCAACAATAATTCGTTGACCGGCCAGATTCCAGTTGAGCTTTCCAATCTTACTAACATCTTTCATGTGCT
GCTAGACAACAATAAATTATCTGGAAATCTTCCACCACAACTCTCTGCATTGCCAAACCTGCAAATCCTG
CAACTTGATAATAACAACTTCAGTGGATCCGATATCCCAGCTTCCTATGGAAACTTTTCGAATATTCTAA
AGCTGAGTCTTAGAAATTGTAGTTTGAAAGGGGCACTTCCTGATTTTAGCAAGATACGTCATCTCAAATA
CTTGGATCTTAGCTGGAATGAACTCACAGGACCTATACCTTCCTCTAATTTTTCTAAGGATGTGACAACC
ATTAATTTATCAAACAACATACTTAACGGATCCATCCCGCAGAGCTTCTCAGATCTCCCTTTACTTCAGA
TGCTATTGCTGAAAAACAATATGTTATCTGGATCTGTCCCTGATTCCCTTTGGAAGAATATCTCTTTTCC
GAAGAAAGCTAGACTTCTACTTGATCTTAGGAATAATTCTCTGTCACGTGTTCAAGGAGATCTAACTCCT
CCACAAAATGTCACTTTAAGGCTTGATGGCAATCTGATCTGCACTAATGGAAGCATATCAAACGCAAACC
TATTCTGTGAGTCCAAAGGCAAAGAGTGGATATCACTACCAAACAATTCAACCAATTCTGCACTGGACTG
TCCTCCTCTTGCCTGTCCCACTCCTGACTTCTACGAATACAGTCCAGCATCCCCATTACGATGCTTTTGT
GCAGCGCCTCTTAGAATTGGATATCGTCTCAAAAGTCCTAGTTTCTCATACTTCCCTCCATATATTGATC
AATTTGGCGAGTATGTTACCGATTTCCTTCAAATGGAACCATATCAACTCTGGATCGACTCATATCAATG
GGAGAAAGGGCCTCGTCTGAGGATGTATCTGAAACTTTTTCCGAAAGTTAATGAAACCTATACAAGAACA
TTTAACGAGAGTGAAGTTCTCAGAATCCGAGGCATATTCGCTTCATGGAGATTTCCTGGTAGTGACTTAT
TTGGCCCGTATGAACTGCTCAACTTCACTCTGCAGGGGCCTTATTCATATGTTAACTTCAACAGTCTGGA
GGTGCTGTTCCAGGGACCAAGCGGCAATCCCGGCGGCGATCTGGCCCCCCAGATGCTGCGCGAGCTGCAG
GAGACCAATGCCGCCCTGCAGGACGTGCGCGAGCTGCTGCGCCACCGCGTGAAGGAGATCACCTTCCTGA
AGAACACCGTGATGGAGTGCGACGCCTGCGGCATGCAGCCCTCTAGAGGCTCCGGCTCCATCATCCCAGT
TGAGGAGGAGAACCCGGACTTCTGGAACCGCGAGGCAGCCGAGGCCCTGGGTGCCGCCAAGAAGCTGCAG
CCTGCACAGACAGCCGCCAAGAACCTCATCATCTTCCTGGGCGATGGGATGGGGGTGTCTACGGTGACAG
CTGCCAGGATCCTAAAAGGGCAGAAGAAGGACAAACTGGGGCCTGAGATACCCCTGGCCATGGACCGCTT
CCCATATGTGGCTCTGTCCAAGACATACAATGTAGACAAACATGTGCCAGACAGTGGAGCCACAGCCACG
GCCTACCTGTGCGGGGTCAAGGGCAACTTCCAGACCATTGGCTTGAGTGCAGCCGCCCGCTTTAACCAGT
GCAACACGACACGCGGCAACGAGGTCATCTCCGTGATGAATCGGGCCAAGAAAGCAGGGAAGTCAGTGGG
AGTGGTAACCACCACACGAGTGCAGCACGCCTCGCCAGCCGGCACCTACGCCCACACGGTGAACCGCAAC
TGGTACTCGGACGCCGACGTGCCTGCCTCGGCCCGCCAGGAGGGGTGCCAGGACATCGCTACGCAGCTCA
TCTCCAACATGGACATTGACGTGATCCTAGGTGGAGGCCGAAAGTACATGTTTCGCATGGGAACCCCAGA
CCCTGAGTACCCAGATGACTACAGCCAAGGTGGGACCAGGCTGGACGGGAAGAATCTGGTGCAGGAATGG
CTGGCGAAGCGCCAGGGTGCCCGGTATGTGTGGAACCGCACTGAGCTCATGCAGGCTTCCCTGGACCCGT
CTGTGACCCATCTCATGGGTCTCTTTGAGCCTGGAGACATGAAATACGAGATCCACCGAGACTCCACACT
GGACCCCTCCCTGATGGAGATGACAGAGGCTGCCCTGCGCCTGCTGAGCAGGAACCCCCGCGGCTTCTTC
CTCTTCGTGGAGGGTGGTCGCATCGACCATGGTCATCATGAAAGCAGGGCTTACCGGGCACTGACTGAGA
CGATCATGTTCGACGACGCCATTGAGAGGGCGGGCCAGCTCACCAGCGAGGAGGACACGCTGAGCCTCGT
CACTGCCGACCACTCCCACGTCTTCTCCTTCGGAGGCTACCCCCTGCGAGGGAGCTCCATCTTCGGGCTG
GCCCCTGGCAAGGCCCGGGACAGGAAGGCCTACACGGTCCTCCTATACGGAAACGGTCCAGGCTATGTGC
TCAAGGACGGCGCCCGGCCGGATGTTACCGAGAGCGAGAGCGGGAGCCCCGAGTATCGGCAGCAGTCAGC
AGTGCCCCTGGACGAAGAGACCCACGCAGGCGAGGACGTGGCGGTGTTCGCGCGCGGCCCGCAGGCGCAC
CTGGTTCACGGCGTGCAGGAGCAGACCTTCATAGCGCACGTCATGGCCTTCGCCGCCTGCCTGGAGCCCT
ACACCGCCTGCGACCTGGCGCCCCCCGCCGGCACCACCGACGCCGCGCACCCGGGTTCTAGAGGAAGCAC
CTCCGGCGATAACGATTACAAGGATGATGATGATAAGGCCAGCGGCACCGGTCATCATCACCATCACCAT
TGAGTTTAAACCCGCTGATCAGCCTCGACTGTGCCTTCTAAGGCCTGAGCTCGCTGATCAGCCTCGATCG
AGGATCCAGACATGATAAGATACATTGATGAGTTTGGACAAACCACAACTAGAATGCAGTGAAAAAAATG
CTTTATTTGTGAAATTTGTGATGCTATTGCTTTATTTGTAACCATTATAAGCTGCAATAAACAAGTTAAC
AACAACAATTGCATTCATTTTATGTTTCAGGTTCAGGGGGAGGTGTGGGAGGTTTTTTAAAGCAAGTAAA
ACCTCTACAAATGTGGTATGGCTGATTATGATCAGTCGACCTGCAGGCATGCAAGCTTGGCGTAATCATG
GTCATAGCTGTTTCCTGTGTGAAATTGTTATCCGCTCACAATTCCACACAACATACGAGCCGGAAGCATA
AAGTGTAAAGCCTGGGGTGCCTAATGAGTGAGCTAACTCACATTAATTGCGTTGCGCTCACTGCCCGCTT
TCCAGTCGGGAAACCTGTCGTGCCAGCTGCATTAATGAATCGGCCAACGCGCGGGGAGAGGCGGTTTGCG
TATTGGGCGCTCTTCCGCTTCCTCGCTCACTGACTCGCTGCGCTCGGTCGTTCGGCTGCGGCGAGCGGTA
TCAGCTCACTCAAAGGCGGTAATACGGTTATCCACAGAATCAGGGGATAACGCAGGAAAGAACATGTGAG
CAAAAGGCCAGCAAAAGGCCAGGAACCGTAAAAAGGCCGCGTTGCTGGCGTTTTTCCATAGGCTCCGCCC
CCCTGACGAGCATCACAAAAATCGACGCTCAAGTCAGAGGTGGCGAAACCCGACAGGACTATAAAGATAC
CAGGCGTTTCCCCCTGGAAGCTCCCTCGTGCGCTCTCCTGTTCCGACCCTGCCGCTTACCGGATACCTGT
CCGCCTTTCTCCCTTCGGGAAGCGTGGCGCTTTCTCATAGCTCACGCTGTAGGTATCTCAGTTCGGTGTA
GGTCGTTCGCTCCAAGCTGGGCTGTGTGCACGAACCCCCCGTTCAGCCCGACCGCTGCGCCTTATCCGGT
AACTATCGTCTTGAGTCCAACCCGGTAAGACACGACTTATCGCCACTGGCAGCAGCCACTGGTAACAGGA
TTAGCAGAGCGAGGTATGTAGGCGGTGCTACAGAGTTCTTGAAGTGGTGGCCTAACTACGGCTACACTAG
AAGAACAGTATTTGGTATCTGCGCTCTGCTGAAGCCAGTTACCTTCGGAAAAAGAGTTGGTAGCTCTTGA
TCCGGCAAACAAACCACCGCTGGTAGCGGTGGTTTTTTTGTTTGCAAGCAGCAGATTACGCGCAGAAAAA
AAGGATCTCAAGAAGATCCTTTGATCTTTTCTACGGGGTCTGACGCTCAGTGGAACGAAAACTCACGTTA
AGGGATTTTGGTCATGAGATTATCAAAAAGGATCTTCACCTAGATCCTTTTAAATTAAAAATGAAGTTTT
AAATCAATCTAAAGTATATATGAGTAAACTTGGTCTGACAGTTACCAATGCTTAATCAGTGAGGCACCTA
TCTCAGCGATCTGTCTATTTCGTTCATCCATAGTTGCCTGACTCCCCGTCGTGTAGATAACTACGATACG
GGAGGGCTTACCATCTGGCCCCAGTGCTGCAATGATACCGCGAGACCCACGCTCACCGGCTCCAGATTTA
TCAGCAATAAACCAGCCAGCCGGAAGGGCCGAGCGCAGAAGTGGTCCTGCAACTTTATCCGCCTCCATCC
AGTCTATTAATTGTTGCCGGGAAGCTAGAGTAAGTAGTTCGCCAGTTAATAGTTTGCGCAACGTTGTTGC
CATTGCTACAGGCATCGTGGTGTCACGCTCGTCGTTTGGTATGGCTTCATTCAGCTCCGGTTCCCAACGA
TCAAGGCGAGTTACATGATCCCCCATGTTGTGCAAAAAAGCGGTTAGCTCCTTCGGTCCTCCGATCGTTG
TCAGAAGTAAGTTGGCCGCAGTGTTATCACTCATGGTTATGGCAGCACTGCATAATTCTCTTACTGTCAT
GCCATCCGTAAGATGCTTTTCTGTGACTGGTGAGTACTCAACCAAGTCATTCTGAGAATAGTGTATGCGG
CGACCGAGTTGCTCTTGCCCGGCGTCAATACGGGATAATACCGCGCCACATAGCAGAACTTTAAAAGTGC
TCATCATTGGAAAACGTTCTTCGGGGCGAAAACTCTCAAGGATCTTACCGCTGTTGAGATCCAGTTCGAT
GTAACCCACTCGTGCACCCAACTGATCTTCAGCATCTTTTACTTTCACCAGCGTTTCTGGGTGAGCAAAA
ACAGGAAGGCAAAATGCCGCAAAAAAGGGAATAAGGGCGACACGGAAATGTTGAATACTCATACTCTTCC
TTTTTCAATATTATTGAAGCATTTATCAGGGTTATTGTCTCATGAGCGGATACATATTTGAATGTATTTA
GAAAAATAAACAAATAGGGGTTCCGCGCACATTTCCCCGAAAAGTGCCACCTGACGTCTAAGAAACCATT
ATTATCATGACATTAACCTATAAAAATAGGCGTATCACGAGGCCCTTTCGTCTCGCGCGTTTCGGTGATG
ACGGTGAAAACCTCTGACACATGCAGCTCCCGGAGACGGTCACAGCTTGTCTGTAAGCGGATGCCGGGAG
CAGACAAGCCCGTCAGGGCGCGTCAGCGGGTGTTGGCGGGTGTCGGGGCTGGCTTAACTATGCGGCATCA
GAGCAGATTGTACTGAGAGTGCACCATATGCGGTGTGAAATACCGCACAGATGCGTAAGGAGAAAATACC
GCATCAGGCGCCATTCGCCATTCAGGCTGCGCAACTGTTGGGAAGGGCGATCGGTGCGGGCCTCTTCGCT
ATTACGCCAGCTGGCGAAAGGGGGATGTGCTGCAAGGCGATTAAGTTGGGTAACGCCAGGGTTTTCCCAG
TCACGACGTT
